Addgene plasmid #223107: pCBh-T7-SpCas9(KRHWMR)-P2A-mTagBFP2(RAS3594)
Purpose: pCBh Human expression plasmid for SpCas9 enzyme with KRHWMR amino acids at positions 1135,1136,1218,1219,1335,T1337 with C-term BPNLS-P2A-mTagBFP2
Depositing lab: Benjamin Kleinstiver. Depositing organization: Massachusetts General Hospital. Publication: Custom CRISPR-Cas9 PAM variants via scalable engineering and machine learning. Silverstein RA, Kim N, Kroell AS, Walton RT, Delano J, Butcher RM, Pacesa M, Smith BK, Christie KA, Ha LL, Meis RJ, Clark AB, Spinner AD, Lazzarotto CR, Li Y, Matsubara A, Urbina EO, Dahl GA, Correia BE, Marks DS, Tsai SQ, Pinello L, De Ravin SS, Liu Q, Kleinstiver BP. Nature. 2025 Apr 22. doi: 10.1038/s41586-025-09021-y. PubMed 40262634.
Backbone
  Vector backbone: pCMV-T7-SpCas9-P2A-EGFP (RTW3027)
  Backbone manufacturer: Benjamin Kleinstiver, Addgene plasmid #139987
  Vector type: Mammalian Expression, CRISPR
Growth in bacteria
  Bacterial resistance: Ampicillin, 100 μg/mL
  Growth temperature: 37°C
  Growth strain: DH5alpha
  Copy number: High Copy
Gene/Insert
  Gene/Insert name: human codon optimized nuclease SpCas9(KRHWMR)-P2A-mTagBFP2 (alt names: RAS3594; SpCas9(KRHWMR)-P2A-mTagBFP2)
  Species: Synthetic
  Mutation: SpCas9(KRHWMR)=D1135K, S1136R, G1218H, E1219W, R1335M, T1337R
  Promoter: CMV and T7
  Tag / fusion protein: BPNLS-3xFLAG-P2A-mTagBFP2 (C terminal on insert)
  Cloning method: Gibson Cloning
  Sequencing primers: 5′ oBK6928-CCAAGTCTCCACCCCATTGACG; 3′ oBK219-GGGAGTGGCACCTTCCAGGGTC
Terms and licenses: Academic/Nonprofit Terms; Industry Terms: Not Available to Industry
How to cite: pCBh-T7-SpCas9(KRHWMR)-P2A-mTagBFP2(RAS3594) was a gift from Benjamin Kleinstiver (Addgene plasmid # 223107 ; http://n2t.net/addgene:223107 ; RRID:Addgene_223107)
