[The description below was written by a language model from this plasmid's Addgene catalogue record and pLannotate feature annotations shown in this document.]
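Description:
pCBh-T7-SpCas9(KRHWMR)-P2A-mTagBFP2 (RAS3594) is an 8.6 kb mammalian expression plasmid for an engineered Streptococcus pyogenes Cas9 nuclease. It was built by Gibson cloning from the related pCMV-T7-SpCas9-P2A-EGFP backbone. In E. coli it replicates from a high-copy ColE1/pUC-type origin and is selected with ampicillin through the β-lactamase gene. Short remnants of lac regulatory elements, a pBluescript multiple cloning site, an SV40 promoter and the pBR322 bom region are also annotated; these look like backbone carry-over rather than functional parts.

The expression cassette is driven by a CBh-type hybrid promoter, made up of the CMV enhancer, the chicken β-actin promoter and a hybrid CBA/MVM intron. This matches the plasmid name, although the catalogue promoter field reads "CMV and T7". The T7 promoter named in the record would permit in vitro transcription, but it is not called in the feature table. The human codon-optimised SpCas9 open reading frame is annotated as overlapping N- and C-terminal segments. It carries six substitutions: D1135K, S1136R, G1218H, E1219W, R1335M and T1337R. The associated publication concerns custom Cas9 PAM variants, so these changes are presumably meant to alter PAM recognition, though the record does not give the resulting PAM preference.

According to the catalogue, the C-terminus of Cas9 is fused to a bipartite nuclear localisation signal and a 3xFLAG epitope, followed by P2A and mTagBFP2. The self-cleaving P2A peptide releases the blue fluorescent protein separately, which allows transfected, Cas9-expressing cells to be identified or sorted. A bGH polyadenylation signal ends the transcript. No guide RNA cassette is annotated, so a guide would have to be supplied from a separate construct for genome-editing experiments in human cells.
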