Features (pLannotate 1.2.2; 19 found; start..end, strand, type, name):
    154..1014    -  CDS            AmpR: β-lactamase; bla; confers resistance to ampicillin, carbenicillin, and related antibiotics
   1015..1119    -  promoter       AmpR promoter: bla
   1190..1234    -  misc_feature   bom (fragment): basis of mobility region from pBR322
   1403..1688    +  enhancer       CMV enhancer: human cytomegalovirus immediate early enhancer; contains an 18-bp deletion relative to the standard CMV enhancer
   1690..1811    +  promoter       chicken β-actin promoter (fragment): contains a 21-bp deletion relative to the standard chicken β-actin promoter
   1833..1989    +  promoter       chicken β-actin promoter (fragment): contains a 21-bp deletion relative to the standard chicken β-actin promoter
   1990..2217    +  intron         hybrid intron: hybrid between chicken β-actin (CBA) and minute virus of mice (MMV) introns (Gray et al., 2011)
   2235..3953    +  CDS            Cas9(N): N-terminal portion of Streptococcus pyogenes Cas9 (Zetsche et al., 2015)
   3840..6338    +  CDS            Cas9(C): C-terminal portion of Streptococcus pyogenes Cas9 (Zetsche et al., 2015)
   6426..6491    +  CDS            3xFLAG: three tandem FLAG® epitope tags, followed by an enterokinase cleavage site
   6567..7277    +  CDS            mTagBFP2: mTagBFP2 is a basic (constitutively fluorescent) blue fluorescent protein published in 2011, derived from Entacmaea quadricolor. It is reported to be a very rapidly-maturing monomer with very low acid sensitivity.
   7332..7556    +  polyA_signal   bGH poly(A) signal: bovine growth hormone polyadenylation signal
   7560..7581    +  promoter       SV40 promoter (fragment): SV40 enhancer and early promoter
   7586..7602    +  misc_feature   MCS (fragment): pBluescript multiple cloning site
   7651..7667    -  protein_bind   lac operator: The lac repressor binds to the lac operator to inhibit transcription in E. coli. This inhibition can be relieved by adding lactose or isopropyl-β-D-thiogalactopyranoside (IPTG). lac repressor encoded by lacI
   7675..7705    -  promoter       lac promoter: promoter for the E. coli lac operon
   7720..7741    -  protein_bind   CAP binding site: CAP binding activates transcription in the presence of cAMP. E. coli catabolite activator protein
   7754..7846    -  CDS            lacI (fragment): lac repressor; lacI; The lac repressor binds to the lac operator to inhibit transcription in E. coli. This inhibition can be relieved by adding lactose or isopropyl-β-D-thiogalactopyranoside (IPTG).
   8029..8617    -  rep_origin     ori: high-copy-number ColE1/pMB1/pBR322/pUC origin of replication
>Addgene plasmid #223107 | pCBh-T7-SpCas9(KRHWMR)-P2A-mTagBFP2(RAS3594) | addgene full sequence | sequence record 447623 | Addgene NGS Result
TTCTACGGGGTCTGACGCTCAGTGGAACGAAAACTCACGTTAAGGGATTTTGGTCATGAGATTATCAAAA
AGGATCTTCACCTAGATCCTTTTAAATTAAAAATGAAGTTTTAAATCAATCTAAAGTATATATGAGTAAA
CTTGGTCTGACAGTTACCAATGCTTAATCAGTGAGGCACCTATCTCAGCGATCTGTCTATTTCGTTCATC
CATAGTTGCCTGACTCCCCGTCGTGTAGATAACTACGATACGGGAGGGCTTACCATCTGGCCCCAGTGCT
GCAATGATACCGCGAGACCCACGCTCACCGGCTCCAGATTTATCAGCAATAAACCAGCCAGCCGGAAGGG
CCGAGCGCAGAAGTGGTCCTGCAACTTTATCCGCCTCCATCCAGTCTATTAATTGTTGCCGGGAAGCTAG
AGTAAGTAGTTCGCCAGTTAATAGTTTGCGCAACGTTGTTGCCATTGCTACAGGCATCGTGGTGTCACGC
TCGTCGTTTGGTATGGCTTCATTCAGCTCCGGTTCCCAACGATCAAGGCGAGTTACATGATCCCCCATGT
TGTGCAAAAAAGCGGTTAGCTCCTTCGGTCCTCCGATCGTTGTCAGAAGTAAGTTGGCCGCAGTGTTATC
ACTCATGGTTATGGCAGCACTGCATAATTCTCTTACTGTCATGCCATCCGTAAGATGCTTTTCTGTGACT
GGTGAGTACTCAACCAAGTCATTCTGAGAATAGTGTATGCGGCGACCGAGTTGCTCTTGCCCGGCGTCAA
TACGGGATAATACCGCGCCACATAGCAGAACTTTAAAAGTGCTCATCATTGGAAAACGTTCTTCGGGGCG
AAAACTCTCAAGGATCTTACCGCTGTTGAGATCCAGTTCGATGTAACCCACTCGTGCACCCAACTGATCT
TCAGCATCTTTTACTTTCACCAGCGTTTCTGGGTGAGCAAAAACAGGAAGGCAAAATGCCGCAAAAAAGG
GAATAAGGGCGACACGGAAATGTTGAATACTCATACTCTTCCTTTTTCAATATTATTGAAGCATTTATCA
GGGTTATTGTCTCATGAGCGGATACATATTTGAATGTATTTAGAAAAATAAACAAATAGGGGTTCCGCGC
ACATTTCCCCGAAAAGTGCCACCTGACGTCGACGGATCGGGAGATCGATCTCCCGATCCCCTAGGGTCGA
CTCTCAGTACAATCTGCTCTGATGCCGCATAGTTAAGCCAGTATCTGCTCCCTGCTTGTGTGTTGGAGGT
CGCTGAGTAGTGCGCGAGCAAAATTTAAGCTACAACAAGGCAAGGCTTGACCGACAATTGCATGAAGAAT
CTGCTTAGGGTTAGGCGTTTTGCGCTGCTTCGCGATGTACGGGCCAGATATACGCGTCTAGATCAGGGTA
CCCGTTACATAACTTACGGTAAATGGCCCGCCTGGCTGACCGCCCAACGACCCCCGCCCATTGACGTCAA
TAGTAACGCCAATAGGGACTTTCCATTGACGTCAATGGGTGGAGTATTTACGGTAAACTGCCCACTTGGC
AGTACATCAAGTGTATCATATGCCAAGTACGCCCCCTATTGACGTCAATGACGGTAAATGGCCCGCCTGG
CATTGTGCCCAGTACATGACCTTATGGGACTTTCCTACTTGGCAGTACATCTACGTATTAGTCATCGCTA
TTACCATGGTCGAGGTGAGCCCCACGTTCTGCTTCACTCTCCCCATCTCCCCCCCCTCCCCACCCCCAAT
TTTGTATTTATTTATTTTTTAATTATTTTGTGCAGCGATGGGGGCGGGGGGGGGGGGGGGGGCGCGCCCG
GGGGGGGGGGGGGGGGGGGGGGGGGGGGGGGGGGCGGGGCGGGGGGGGGGGGGGGGCGAGGCGGAGAGGT
GCGGCGGCAGCCAATCAGAGCGGCGCGCTCCGAAAGTTTCCTTTTATGGCGAGGCGGCGGCGGCGGCGGC
CCTATAAAAAGCGAAGCGCGCGGCGGGCGGGAGTCGCTGCGCGCTGCCTTCGCCCCGTGCCCCGCTCCGC
CGCCGCCTCGCGCCGCCCGCCCCGGCTCTGACTGACCGCGTTACTCCCACAGGTGAGCGGGCGGGACGGC
CCTTCTCCTCCGGGCTGTAATTAGCTGAGCAAGAGGTAAGGGTTTAAGGGATGGTTGGTTGGTGGGGTAT
TAATGTTTAATTACCTGGAGCACCTGCCTGAAATCACTTTTTTTCAGGTTGGACCGGCGCCACCATGGAC
AAGAAGTACAGCATCGGCCTGGACATCGGCACCAACTCTGTGGGCTGGGCCGTGATCACCGACGAGTACA
AGGTGCCCAGCAAGAAATTCAAGGTGCTGGGCAACACCGACCGGCACAGCATCAAGAAGAACCTGATCGG
AGCCCTGCTGTTCGACAGCGGCGAAACAGCCGAGGCCACCCGGCTGAAGAGAACCGCCAGAAGAAGATAC
ACCAGACGGAAGAACCGGATCTGCTATCTGCAAGAGATCTTCAGCAACGAGATGGCCAAGGTGGACGACA
GCTTCTTCCACAGACTGGAAGAGTCCTTCCTGGTGGAAGAGGATAAGAAGCACGAGCGGCACCCCATCTT
CGGCAACATCGTGGACGAGGTGGCCTACCACGAGAAGTACCCCACCATCTACCACCTGAGAAAGAAACTG
GTGGACAGCACCGACAAGGCCGACCTGCGGCTGATCTATCTGGCCCTGGCCCACATGATCAAGTTCCGGG
GCCACTTCCTGATCGAGGGCGACCTGAACCCCGACAACAGCGACGTGGACAAGCTGTTCATCCAGCTGGT
GCAGACCTACAACCAGCTGTTCGAGGAAAACCCCATCAACGCCAGCGGCGTGGACGCCAAGGCCATCCTG
TCTGCCAGACTGAGCAAGAGCAGACGGCTGGAAAATCTGATCGCCCAGCTGCCCGGCGAGAAGAAGAATG
GCCTGTTCGGAAACCTGATTGCCCTGAGCCTGGGCCTGACCCCCAACTTCAAGAGCAACTTCGACCTGGC
CGAGGATGCCAAACTGCAGCTGAGCAAGGACACCTACGACGACGACCTGGACAACCTGCTGGCCCAGATC
GGCGACCAGTACGCCGACCTGTTTCTGGCCGCCAAGAACCTGTCCGACGCCATCCTGCTGAGCGACATCC
TGAGAGTGAACACCGAGATCACCAAGGCCCCCCTGAGCGCCTCTATGATCAAGAGATACGACGAGCACCA
CCAGGACCTGACCCTGCTGAAAGCTCTCGTGCGGCAGCAGCTGCCTGAGAAGTACAAAGAGATTTTCTTC
GACCAGAGCAAGAACGGCTACGCCGGCTACATTGACGGCGGAGCCAGCCAGGAAGAGTTCTACAAGTTCA
TCAAGCCCATCCTGGAAAAGATGGACGGCACCGAGGAACTGCTCGTGAAGCTGAACAGAGAGGACCTGCT
GCGGAAGCAGCGGACCTTCGACAACGGCAGCATCCCCCACCAGATCCACCTGGGAGAGCTGCACGCCATT
CTGCGGCGGCAGGAAGATTTTTACCCATTCCTGAAGGACAACCGGGAAAAGATCGAGAAGATCCTGACCT
TCCGCATCCCCTACTACGTGGGCCCTCTGGCCAGGGGAAACAGCAGATTCGCCTGGATGACCAGAAAGAG
CGAGGAAACCATCACCCCCTGGAACTTCGAGGAAGTGGTGGACAAGGGCGCTTCCGCCCAGAGCTTCATC
GAGCGGATGACCAACTTCGATAAGAACCTGCCCAACGAGAAGGTGCTGCCCAAGCACAGCCTGCTGTACG
AGTACTTCACCGTGTATAACGAGCTGACCAAAGTGAAATACGTGACCGAGGGAATGAGAAAGCCCGCCTT
CCTGAGCGGCGAGCAGAAAAAGGCCATCGTGGACCTGCTGTTCAAGACCAACCGGAAAGTGACCGTGAAG
CAGCTGAAAGAGGACTACTTCAAGAAAATCGAGTGCTTCGACTCCGTGGAAATCTCCGGCGTGGAAGATC
GGTTCAACGCCTCCCTGGGCACATACCACGATCTGCTGAAAATTATCAAGGACAAGGACTTCCTGGACAA
TGAGGAAAACGAGGACATTCTGGAAGATATCGTGCTGACCCTGACACTGTTTGAGGACAGAGAGATGATC
GAGGAACGGCTGAAAACCTATGCCCACCTGTTCGACGACAAAGTGATGAAGCAGCTGAAGCGGCGGAGAT
ACACCGGCTGGGGCAGGCTGAGCCGGAAGCTGATCAACGGCATCCGGGACAAGCAGTCCGGCAAGACAAT
CCTGGATTTCCTGAAGTCCGACGGCTTCGCCAACAGAAACTTCATGCAGCTGATCCACGACGACAGCCTG
ACCTTTAAAGAGGACATCCAGAAAGCCCAGGTGTCCGGCCAGGGCGATAGCCTGCACGAGCACATTGCCA
ATCTGGCCGGCAGCCCCGCCATTAAGAAGGGCATCCTGCAGACAGTGAAGGTGGTGGACGAGCTCGTGAA
AGTGATGGGCCGGCACAAGCCCGAGAACATCGTGATCGAAATGGCCAGAGAGAACCAGACCACCCAGAAG
GGACAGAAGAACAGCCGCGAGAGAATGAAGCGGATCGAAGAGGGCATCAAAGAGCTGGGCAGCCAGATCC
TGAAAGAACACCCCGTGGAAAACACCCAGCTGCAGAACGAGAAGCTGTACCTGTACTACCTGCAGAATGG
GCGGGATATGTACGTGGACCAGGAACTGGACATCAACCGGCTGTCCGACTACGATGTGGACCATATCGTG
CCTCAGAGCTTTCTGAAGGACGACTCCATCGACAACAAGGTGCTGACCAGAAGCGACAAGAACCGGGGCA
AGAGCGACAACGTGCCCTCCGAAGAGGTCGTGAAGAAGATGAAGAACTACTGGCGGCAGCTGCTGAACGC
CAAGCTGATTACCCAGAGAAAGTTCGACAATCTGACCAAGGCCGAGAGAGGCGGCCTGAGCGAACTGGAT
AAGGCCGGCTTCATCAAGAGACAGCTGGTGGAAACCCGGCAGATCACAAAGCACGTGGCACAGATCCTGG
ACTCCCGGATGAACACTAAGTACGACGAGAATGACAAGCTGATCCGGGAAGTGAAAGTGATCACCCTGAA
GTCCAAGCTGGTGTCCGATTTCCGGAAGGATTTCCAGTTTTACAAAGTGCGCGAGATCAACAACTACCAC
CACGCCCACGACGCCTACCTGAACGCCGTCGTGGGAACCGCCCTGATCAAAAAGTACCCTAAGCTGGAAA
GCGAGTTCGTGTACGGCGACTACAAGGTGTACGACGTGCGGAAGATGATCGCCAAGAGCGAGCAGGAAAT
CGGCAAGGCTACCGCCAAGTACTTCTTCTACAGCAACATCATGAACTTTTTCAAGACCGAGATTACCCTG
GCCAACGGCGAGATCCGGAAGCGGCCTCTGATCGAGACAAACGGCGAAACCGGGGAGATCGTGTGGGATA
AGGGCCGGGATTTTGCCACCGTGCGGAAAGTGCTGAGCATGCCCCAAGTGAATATCGTGAAAAAGACCGA
GGTGCAGACAGGCGGCTTCAGCAAAGAGTCTATCCTGCCCAAGAGGAACAGCGATAAGCTGATCGCCAGA
AAGAAGGACTGGGACCCTAAGAAGTACGGCGGCTTCAAGAGACCCACCGTGGCCTATTCTGTGCTGGTGG
TGGCCAAAGTGGAAAAGGGCAAGTCCAAGAAACTGAAGAGTGTGAAAGAGCTGCTGGGGATCACCATCAT
GGAAAGAAGCAGCTTCGAGAAGAATCCCATCGACTTTCTGGAAGCCAAGGGCTACAAAGAAGTGAAAAAG
GACCTGATCATCAAGCTGCCTAAGTACTCCCTGTTCGAGCTGGAAAACGGCCGGAAGAGAATGCTGGCCT
CTGCCCACTGGCTGCAGAAGGGAAACGAACTGGCCCTGCCCTCCAAATATGTGAACTTCCTGTACCTGGC
CAGCCACTATGAGAAGCTGAAGGGCTCCCCCGAGGATAATGAGCAGAAACAGCTGTTTGTGGAACAGCAC
AAGCACTACCTGGACGAGATCATCGAGCAGATCAGCGAGTTCTCCAAGAGAGTGATCCTGGCCGACGCTA
ATCTGGACAAAGTGCTGTCCGCCTACAACAAGCACCGGGATAAGCCCATCAGAGAGCAGGCCGAGAATAT
CATCCACCTGTTTACCCTGACCAATCTGGGAGCCCCTGCCGCCTTCAAGTACTTTGACACCACCATCGAC
CGGAAGATGTACAGAAGCACCAAAGAGGTGCTGGACGCCACCCTGATCCACCAGAGCATCACCGGCCTGT
ACGAGACACGGATCGACCTGTCTCAGCTGGGAGGCGACGGATCCGGCGGAGGCGGAAGCGGGAAAAGAAC
CGCCGACGGCAGCGAATTCGAGCCCAAGAAGAAGAGGAAAGTCTCGAGCGGAGGCGACTACAAAGACCAT
GACGGTGATTATAAAGATCATGACATCGATTACAAGGATGACGATGACAAGGGAGGCGGTGGAAGCGGCG
CAACAAACTTCTCTCTGCTGAAACAAGCCGGAGATGTCGAAGAGAATCCTGGACCGATGGTGTCTAAGGG
CGAAGAGCTGATTAAGGAGAACATGCACATGAAGCTGTACATGGAGGGCACCGTGGACAACCATCACTTC
AAGTGCACATCCGAGGGCGAAGGCAAGCCCTACGAGGGCACCCAGACCATGAGAATCAAGGTGGTCGAGG
GCGGCCCTCTCCCCTTCGCCTTCGACATCCTGGCTACTAGCTTCCTCTACGGCAGCAAGACCTTCATCAA
CCACACCCAGGGCATCCCCGACTTCTTCAAGCAGTCCTTCCCTGAGGGCTTCACATGGGAGAGAGTCACC
ACATACGAAGACGGGGGCGTGCTGACCGCTACCCAGGACACCAGCCTCCAGGACGGCTGCCTCATCTACA
ACGTCAAGATCAGAGGGGTGAACTTCACATCCAACGGCCCTGTGATGCAGAAGAAAACACTCGGCTGGGA
GGCCTTCACCGAGACGCTGTACCCCGCTGACGGCGGCCTGGAAGGCAGAAACGACATGGCCCTGAAGCTC
GTGGGCGGGAGCCATCTGATCGCAAACGCCAAGACCACATATAGATCCAAGAAACCCGCTAAGAACCTCA
AGATGCCTGGCGTCTACTATGTGGACTACAGACTGGAAAGAATCAAGGAGGCCAACAACGAGACCTACGT
CGAGCAGCACGAGGTGGCAGTGGCCAGATACTGCGACCTCCCTAGCAAACTGGGGCACAAACTTAATTGA
CCGGTCATCATCACCATCACCATTGAGTTTAAACCCGCTGATCAGCCTCGACTGTGCCTTCTAGTTGCCA
GCCATCTGTTGTTTGCCCCTCCCCCGTGCCTTCCTTGACCCTGGAAGGTGCCACTCCCACTGTCCTTTCC
TAATAAAATGAGGAAATTGCATCGCATTGTCTGAGTAGGTGTCATTCTATTCTGGGGGGTGGGGTGGGGC
AGGACAGCAAGGGGGAGGATTGGGAAGACAATAGCAGGCATGCTGGGGATGCGGTGGGCTCTATGGCTTC
TGAGGCGGAAAGAACCAGCTGGGGCTCGATACCGTCGACCTCTAGCTAGAGCTTGGCGTAATCATGGTCA
TAGCTGTTTCCTGTGTGAAATTGTTATCCGCTCACAATTCCACACAACATACGAGCCGGAAGCATAAAGT
GTAAAGCCTAGGGTGCCTAATGAGTGAGCTAACTCACATTAATTGCGTTGCGCTCACTGCCCGCTTTCCA
GTCGGGAAACCTGTCGTGCCAGCTGCATTAATGAATCGGCCAACGCGCGGGGAGAGGCGGTTTGCGTATT
GGGCGCTCTTCCGCTTCCTCGCTCACTGACTCGCTGCGCTCGGTCGTTCGGCTGCGGCGAGCGGTATCAG
CTCACTCAAAGGCGGTAATACGGTTATCCACAGAATCAGGGGATAACGCAGGAAAGAACATGTGAGCAAA
AGGCCAGCAAAAGGCCAGGAACCGTAAAAAGGCCGCGTTGCTGGCGTTTTTCCATAGGCTCCGCCCCCCT
GACGAGCATCACAAAAATCGACGCTCAAGTCAGAGGTGGCGAAACCCGACAGGACTATAAAGATACCAGG
CGTTTCCCCCTGGAAGCTCCCTCGTGCGCTCTCCTGTTCCGACCCTGCCGCTTACCGGATACCTGTCCGC
CTTTCTCCCTTCGGGAAGCGTGGCGCTTTCTCATAGCTCACGCTGTAGGTATCTCAGTTCGGTGTAGGTC
GTTCGCTCCAAGCTGGGCTGTGTGCACGAACCCCCCGTTCAGCCCGACCGCTGCGCCTTATCCGGTAACT
ATCGTCTTGAGTCCAACCCGGTAAGACACGACTTATCGCCACTGGCAGCAGCCACTGGTAACAGGATTAG
CAGAGCGAGGTATGTAGGCGGTGCTACAGAGTTCTTGAAGTGGTGGCCTAACTACGGCTACACTAGAAGA
ACAGTATTTGGTATCTGCGCTCTGCTGAAGCCAGTTACCTTCGGAAAAAGAGTTGGTAGCTCTTGATCCG
GCAAACAAACCACCGCTGGTAGCGGTGGTTTTTTTGTTTGCAAGCAGCAGATTACGCGCAGAAAAAAAGG
ATCTCAAGAAGATCCTTTGATCTT
